>Addgene plasmid #240991 | pAAV-EF1a-fDIO-mCherry-LATeNT | addgene full sequence | sequence record 479183 | Addgene NGS Result
GGCTCCGGTGCCCGTCAGTGGGCAGAGCGCACATCGCCCACAGTCCCCGAGAAGTTGGGGGGAGGGGTCG
GCAATTGAACCGGTGCCTAGAGAAGGTGGCGCGGGGTAAACTGGGAAAGTGATGTCGTGTACTGGCTCCG
CCTTTTTCCCGAGGGTGGGGGAGAACCGTATATAAGTGCAGTAGTCGCCGTGAACGTTCTTTTTCGCAAC
GGGTTTGCCGCCAGAACACAGGTAAGTGCCGTGTGTGGTTCCCGCGGGCCTGGCCTCTTTACGGGTTATG
GCCCTTGCGTGCCTTGAATTACTTCCACCTGGCTGCAGTACGTGATTCTTGATCCCGAGCTTCGGGTTGG
AAGTGGGTGGGAGAGTTCGAGGCCTTGCGCTTAAGGAGCCCCTTCGCCTCGTGCTTGAGTTGAGGCCTGG
CCTGGGCGCTGGGGCCGCCGCGTGCGAATCTGGTGGCACCTTCGCGCCTGTCTCGCTGCTTTCGATAAGT
CTCTAGCCATTTAAAATTTTTGATGACCTGCTGCGACGCTTTTTTTCTGGCAAGATAGTCTTGTAAATGC
GGGCCAAGATCTGCACACTGGTATTTCGGTTTTTGGGGCCGCGGGCGGCGACGGGGCCCGTGCGTCCCAG
CGCACATGTTCGGCGAGGCGGGGCCTGCGAGCGCGGCCACCGAGAATCGGACGGGGGTAGTCTCAAGCTG
GCCGGCCTGCTCTGGTGCCTGGCCTCGCGCCGCCGTGTATCGCCCCGCCCTGGGCGGCAAGGCTGGCCCG
GTCGGCACCAGTTGCGTGAGCGGAAAGATGGCCGCTTCCCGGCCCTGCTGCAGGGAGCTCAAAATGGAGG
ACGCGGCGCTCGGGAGAGCGGGCGGGTGAGTCACCCACACAAAGGAAAAGGGCCTTTCCGTCCTCAGCCG
TCGCTTCATGTGACTCCACGGAGTACCGGGCGCCGTCCAGGCACCTCGATTAGTTCTCGAGCTTTTGGAG
TACGTCGTCTTTAGGTTGGGGGGAGGGGTTTTATGCGATGGAGTTTCCCCACACTGAGTGGGTGGAGACT
GAAGTTAGGCCAGCTTGGCACTTGATGTAATTCTCCTTGGAATTTGCCCTTTTTGAGTTTGGATCTTGGT
TCATTCTCAAGCCTCAGACAGTGGTTCAAAGTTTTTTTCTTCCATTTCAGGTGTCGTGAGGTACCGGATC
CTCTAGAGTCGACTCCGGAGAAGTTCCTATTCTCTAGAAAGTATAGGAACTTCGCAGAATGGTAGCTGGA
TTGTAGCTGCTATTAGCAATATGAAACCTCTTAGAAGTTCCTATTCTTCAAAAGGTATAGGAACTTCGGC
GCGCCTTATCAAGCGGTACGGTTGTACAGGTTTTCACGGATGTTGGTCGGCGGGATGATTTTTTTGCACA
GACCGATCAGTTTGGAAACCAGACCGGAACCGTCGACGTTCCTAAAGGCGTTAGTGTTCACCCTCATGTT
CTGGCCCTTATACTCGGACTTCAGATCCTTGGACTCTATGTTAAAGCCCTCAGTATCGTTATATATAGTA
TCATCCAGCAGGTTAGGTATCTTCACAGGATCGTGGTTCATGGAAAAATAGCTTAAGCGAGTCTTTATGT
TAAACTTCTTGCCCAGCTCTATCTCAGTAAAAATCTGAAAGGCTGTCTTTTTGACCAGGCAGACCGCCTC
ACGCTCAGCGGCGCCATGAAGGCGTTCGGTGCCATCCAGCTGCACGCCAATGAAGTACTGGACGTCGCCC
TTATAATCGCGCATCGGCTGCAGGTGGAACACGTTCCAGAACTTCTTGCCGCTCTTGGTATAATTGATCA
GCTGAACGGTCACTTCAGTCTGGTTGTCAATAGCATCTCTGATTTTCCGAACAGTGGCACGGTCTGTCTC
GGGTCCCTGCAGAAAACGGCAATTGCGCCCCAGGATCTCTTCCCGAGAATATTCTGTCAGCTGCAGGAAG
GAATTGCTCACAAAAATGATTGGGTTGTCAGGCAGTCTCGGATCAGTAATCACGAAGCTTTTCTCGATCC
GTTCCAGTGTGGTTGCCCGAAACTCCCCGCTACCGGACCCCCCGCTGCCGCTCCCGCCATACATTATGGA
GTTATACAGTATCTGAAACTTATCCTCGTTCACTATATACTGGCCGTTGGAATCCTTATCAAACTGATAC
TTCTGCTGATAGATCTGTTTGTAGGAGTCGATGTCGATGTTCGGGTCGTTGCAGGAGGTAACCTGGGACA
GTTTGTTAGCGATAGCTTTGTAGTCGTTCAGGGTTTTTTCGTACAGGTCGTTTTTGATATCGATGGAGAT
CAGGTTAGCGTCCTGACCACCGAAGGTGAAGAGCTCTTCAGCGGAGATCGGGTAGGTGTGCTGCATGTAG
ATTTCCTGTTTGGACGGGATGATTTCGTGGGAGGAAACCTGCATGCCGTACAGACCGTGCAGAACGTGGA
TCAGTTCGTGCATCAGCAGCAGAGCCGGGTCCTGGAAGTATTTGGATTTACCGATGGTCAGGGAGGTGAT
GTTTTCGATAACGTTGTCGAAGGTCGGTACGTATTCCGGGCAGAAAGCCATCTGCATGATGGAACCGAAA
CCGTCACGGCACGGGAAGTAGTTTTTGTTGTCAACACGCAGAACGATACCACGAACTTCGTTTTTGTTCA
GAACCGGACCCGGACCGAAGATGATCAGGTTGGTCAGCATAGCGGATTTGGTGGTAGCACCGGACGGATC
CTGTTCCAGCAGGTTGAAGGAAACGGAGTTGGAGTTGGTGTCGAATTTGTCCAGCAGGGAGTAGGAGTTA
CCCAGGTACGGGATAGCGTTGATGATTTTGTCCAGCAGAGCTTCACCAGCAACGTTGTTTTTGATACGGT
TGAACAGTTTAACCATGGTCTGCAGGAAACGGTCTTTGTCGGAGTCGGTACGCAGGTAGTTCGGGTCGTA
GTATTCGGAAGCACCTTCGATCAGGGAGGACGGCGGGTTGAAGTCTTCCGGTTTGGTACCAAATTCGTAA
CGTTCCGGAACGATCCAGATACGGTCGGTGATTTTGAAGGCTCTGTAGTAGATGTCTAGACCTTTGCAGT
ACGGCGGTTCCATCATGATGATGGTGTCGTTGTTAACCGGGTCGGAGTAACGGAAGTTGTTGATGGTGAT
CGGACCGGTGCCCGAGCCCGAGGTCGAGCCCGAGCCCTTGGTGCTGTCCAGGCCCAGCAGGGGGTTGGGG
ATGGGCTTGCCCTTGTACAGCTCGTCCATGCCGCCGGTGGAGTGGCGGCCCTCGGCGCGCTCGTACTGTT
CCACGATGGTGTAGTCCTCGTTGTGGGAGGTGATGTCCAGCTTGATGTTGACGTTGTAGGCGCCGGGCAG
CTGCACGGGCTTCTTGGCCTTGTAGGTGGTCTTGACCTCGGCGTCGTAGTGGCCGCCGTCCTTCAGCTTC
AGCCTCTGCTTGATCTCGCCCTTCAGGGCGCCGTCCTCGGGGTACATCCGCTCGGAGGAGGCCTCCCAGC
CCATGGTCTTCTTCTGCATTACGGGGCCGTCGGAGGGGAAGTTGGTGCCGCGCAGCTTCACCTTGTAGAT
GAACTCGCCGTCCTGCAGGGAGGAGTCCTGGGTCACGGTCACCACGCCGCCGTCCTCGAAGTTCATCACG
CGCTCCCACTTGAAGCCCTCGGGGAAGGACAGCTTCAAGTAGTCGGGGATGTCGGCGGGGTGCTTCACGT
AGGCCTTGGAGCCGTACATGAACTGAGGGGACAGGATGTCCCAGGCGAAGGGCAGGGGGCCGCCCTTGGT
CACCTTCAGCTTGGCGGTCTGGGTGCCCTCGTAGGGGCGGCCCTCGCCCTCGCCCTCGATCTCGAACTCG
TGGCCGTTCACGGAGCCCTCCATGTGCACCTTGAAGCGCATGAACTCCTTGATGATGGCCATGTTGTCCT
CCTCGCCCTTGCTCACCATGGTGGCGCTAGCGAAGTTCCTATACTTTCTAGAGAATAGGAACTTCTTGCC
TTAACCCAGAAATTATCACTGTTATTCTTTAGAATGGTGCAAAGAGAAGTTCCTATACCTTTTGAAGAAT
AGGAACTTCGAATTCGATATCAAGCTTATCGATATAATCAACCTCTGGATTACAAAATTTGTGAAAGATT
GACTGGTATTCTTAACTATGTTGCTCCTTTTACGCTATGTGGATACGCTGCTTTAATGCCTTTGTATCAT
GCTATTGCTTCCCGTATGGCTTTCATTTTCTCCTCCTTGTATAAATCCTGGTTAGTTCTTGCCACGGCGG
AACTCATCGCCGCCTGCCTTGCCCGCTGCTGGACAGGGGCTCGGCTGTTGGGCACTGACAATTCCGTGGT
GTTTATTTGTGAAATTTGTGATGCTATTGCTTTATTTGTAACCATCTAGCTTTATTTGTGAAATTTGTGA
TGCTATTGCTTTATTTGTAACCATTATAAGCTGCAATAAACAAGTTAACAACAACATTGCATTCATTTTA
TGTTTCAGGTTCAGGGGGAGATGTGGGACTGATTTTGTAGGTAACCACGTGCGGACCGAGCGGCCGCAGG
AACCCCTAGTGATGGAGTTGGCCACTCCCTCTCTGCGCGCTCGCTCGCTCACTGAGGCCGGGCGACCAAA
GGTCGCCCGACGCCCGGGCTTTGCCCGGGCGGCCTCAGTGAGCGAGCGAGCGCGCAGCTGCCTGCAGGGG
CGCCTGATGCGGTATTTTCTCCTTACGCATCTGTGCGGTATTTCACACCGCATA
[95 nt withheld, positions 4745-4839]
T
[46 nt withheld, positions 4841-4886]
C
[141 nt withheld, positions 4888-5028]
CCTTTGACGTTGGAGTCCACGTTCTTT
[37 nt withheld, positions 5056-5092]
ACTCTATCTCGGGCTATTCTTTTGATTTATAAGGGATTTTGCCGATTTCGGTCTATTGGTTAAAAAATGA
GCTGATTTAACAAAAATTTAACGCGAATTTTAACAAAATATTAACGTTTACAATTTTATGGTGCACTCTC
AGTACAATCTGCTCTGATGCCGCATAGTTAAGCCAGCCCCGACACCCGCCAACACCCGCTGACGCGCCCT
GACGGGCTTGTCTGCTCCCGGCATCCGCTTACAGACAAGCTGTGACCGTCTCCGGGAGCTGCATGTGTCA
GAGGTTTTCACCGTCATCACCGAAACGCGCGAGACGAAAGGGCCTCGTGATACGCCTATTTTTATAGGTT
AATGTCATGATAATAATGGTTTCTTAGACGTCAGGTGGCACTTTTCGGGGAAATGTGCGCGGAACCCCTA
TTTGTTTATTTTTCTAAATACATTCAAATATGTATCCGCTCATGAGACAATAACCCTGATAAATGCTTCA
ATAATATTGAAAAAGGAAGAGTATGAGTATTCAACATTTCCGTGTCGCCCTTATTCCCTTTTTTGCGGCA
TTTTGCCTTCCTGTTTTTGCTCACCCAGAAACGCTGGTGAAAGTAAAAGATGCTGAAGATCAGTTGGGTG
CACGAGTGGGTTACATCGAACTGGATCTCAACAGCGGTAAGATCCTTGAGAGTTTTCGCCCCGAAGAACG
TTTTCCAATGATGAGCACTTTTAAAGTTCTGCTATGTGGCGCGGTATTATCCCGTATTGACGCCGGGCAA
GAGCAACTCGGTCGCCGCATACACTATTCTCAGAATGACTTGGTTGAGTACTCACCAGTCACAGAAAAGC
ATCTTACGGATGGCATGACAGTAAGAGAATTATGCAGTGCTGCCATAACCATGAGTGATAACACTGCGGC
CAACTTACTTCTGACAACGATCGGAGGACCGAAGGAGCTAACCGCTTTTTTGCACAACATGGGGGATCAT
GTAACTCGCCTTGATCGTTGGGAACCGGAGCTGAATGAAGCCATACCAAACGACGAGCGTGACACCACGA
TGCCTGTAGCAATGGCAACAACGTTGCGCAAACTATTAACTGGCGAACTACTTACTCTAGCTTCCCGGCA
ACAATTAATAGACTGGATGGAGGCGGATAAAGTTGCAGGACCACTTCTGCGCTCGGCCCTTCCGGCTGGC
TGGTTTATTGCTGATAAATCTGGAGCCGGTGAGCGTGGGTCTCGCGGTATCATTGCAGCACTGGGGCCAG
ATGGTAAGCCCTCCCGTATCGTAGTTATCTACACGACGGGGAGTCAGGCAACTATGGATGAACGAAATAG
ACAGATCGCTGAGATAGGTGCCTCACTGATTAAGCATTGGTAACTGTCAGACCAAGTTTACTCATATATA
CTTTAGATTGATTTAAAACTTCATTTTTAATTTAAAAGGATCTAGGTGAAGATCCTTTTTGATAATCTCA
TGACCAAAATCCCTTAACGTGAGTTTTCGTTCCACTGAGCGTCAGACCCCGTAGAAAAGATCAAAGGATC
TTCTTGAGATCCTTTTTTTCTGCGCGTAATCTGCTGCTTGCAAACAAAAAAACCACCGCTACCAGCGGTG
GTTTGTTTGCCGGATCAAGAGCTACCAACTCTTTTTCCGAAGGTAACTGGCTTCAGCAGAGCGCAGATAC
CAAATACTGTTCTTCTAGTGTAGCCGTAGTTAGGCCACCACTTCAAGAACTCTGTAGCACCGCCTACATA
CCTCGCTCTGCTAATCCTGTTACCAGTGGCTGCTGCCAGTGGCGATAAGTCGTGTCTTACCGGGTTGGAC
TCAAGACGATAGTTACCGGATAAGGCGCAGCGGTCGGGCTGAACGGGGGGTTCGTGCACACAGCCCAGCT
TGGAGCGAACGACCTACACCGAACTGAGATACCTACAGCGTGAGCTATGAGAAAGCGCCACGCTTCCCGA
AGGGAGAAAGGCGGACAGGTATCCGGTAAGCGGCAGGGTCGGAACAGGAGAGCGCACGAGGGAGCTTCCA
GGGGGAAACGCCTGGTATCTTTATAGTCCTGTCGGGTTTCGCCACCTCTGACTTGAGCGTCGATTTTTGT
GATGCTCGTCAGGGGGGCGGAGCCTATGGAAAAACGCCAGCAACGCGGCCTTTTTACGGTTCCTGGCCTT
TTGCTGGCCTTTTGCTCACATGTCCTGCAGGCAGCTGCGCGCTCGCTCGCTCACTGAGGCCGCCCGGGCG
TCGGGCGACCTTTGGTCGCCCGGCCTCAGTGAGCGAGCGAGCGCGCAGAGAGGGAGTGGCCAACTCCATC
ACTAGGGGTTCCTGCGGCCGCACGCGTAAGCTTTGCAAAGATGGATAAAGTTTTAAACAGAGAGGAATCT
TTGCAGCTAATGGACCTTCTAGGTCTTGAAAGGAGTGGGAATT
Features (pLannotate 1.2.2; 24 found; start..end, strand, type, name):
      1..1179    +  promoter       EF-1α promoter: strong constitutive promoter for human elongation factor EF-1α
   1186..1203    +  misc_feature   MCS (fragment): pUC18/19 multiple cloning site
   1210..1243    +  protein_bind   FRT (minimal): supports FLP-mediated excision but not integration (Turan and Bode, 2011) FLP recombinase from the Saccharomyces cerevisiae 2μ plasmid
   1244..1293    -  intron         β-globin intron (fragment): internally truncated intron from human β-globin
   1342..3153    -  CDS            tetX (fragment): TETX_CLOTE - Experimental evidence at protein level: Swiss-Prot protein existence level 1. Tetanus toxin acts by inhibiting neurotransmitter release. It binds to peripheral neuronal synapses, is internalized and moves by retrograde transport up the axon into the spinal cord where it can move between postsynaptic and presynaptic neurons. It inhibits neurotransmitter release by acting as a zinc endopeptidase that catalyzes the hydrolysis of the '76-Gln-|-Phe-77' bond of synaptobrevin-2. From Clostridium tetani (strain Massachusetts / E88).
   3232..3939    -  CDS            mCherry: mCherry is a basic (constitutively fluorescent) red fluorescent protein published in 2004, derived from Discosoma sp.. It is reported to be a very rapidly-maturing monomer with low acid sensitivity.
   3952..3985    -  protein_bind   FRT (minimal): supports FLP-mediated excision but not integration (Turan and Bode, 2011) FLP recombinase from the Saccharomyces cerevisiae 2μ plasmid
   3986..4036    -  intron         β-globin intron (fragment): internally truncated intron from human β-globin
   4070..4094    +  misc_feature   MCS (fragment): pBluescript multiple cloning site
   4096..4253    +  misc_feature   WPRE (fragment): woodchuck hepatitis virus posttranscriptional regulatory element
   4259..4343    +  misc_feature   WPRE (fragment): woodchuck hepatitis virus posttranscriptional regulatory element
   4342..4385    -  polyA_signal   SV40 poly(A) signal (fragment): SV40 polyadenylation signal
   4389..4456    -  polyA_signal   SV40 poly(A) signal (fragment): SV40 polyadenylation signal
   4548..4688    +  repeat_region  AAV2 ITR: inverted terminal repeat of adeno-associated virus serotype 2 inverted
   4693..4744    -  misc_feature   bom (fragment): basis of mobility region from pBR322
   4763..5218    +  rep_origin     f1 ori (sequence partly withheld): f1 bacteriophage origin of replication; arrow indicates direction of (+) strand synthesis
   5219..5268    -  misc_feature   bom (fragment): basis of mobility region from pBR322
   5370..5405    -  CDS            rop (fragment): Rop protein, which maintains plasmids at low copy number; rop
   5500..5604    +  promoter       AmpR promoter: bla
   5605..6465    +  CDS            AmpR: β-lactamase; bla; confers resistance to ampicillin, carbenicillin, and related antibiotics
   6636..7224    +  rep_origin     ori: high-copy-number ColE1/pMB1/pBR322/pUC origin of replication
   7297..7324    +  repeat_region  AAV2 ITR (fragment): inverted terminal repeat of adeno-associated virus serotype 2 inverted
   7353..7380    +  repeat_region  AAV2 ITR (fragment): inverted terminal repeat of adeno-associated virus serotype 2 inverted
   7443..7509    +  CDS            small t antigen (fragment): SV40 (simian virus 40) small t antigen
