[The description below was written by a language model from this plasmid's Addgene catalogue record and pLannotate feature annotations shown in this document.]
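Description:
pAAV-EF1a-fDIO-mCherry-LATeNT is an adeno-associated virus transfer plasmid for Flp recombinase-dependent mammalian expression of LATeNT, a light-activated tetanus neurotoxin. It is built on a pAAV backbone, in which AAV2 inverted terminal repeats flank the expression cassette so that it can be packaged into recombinant AAV particles. One ITR is annotated in full, while the other is detected only as short fragments in the sequencing result. Bacterial propagation relies on a high-copy ColE1/pUC-type origin with ampicillin selection through β-lactamase, and an f1 origin is also present.

The payload is a synthetic mCherry-V5-LATeNT fusion, placed downstream of the strong constitutive human EF-1α promoter but in the antisense orientation. The feature table shows the mCherry coding sequence and a large segment matching the Clostridium tetani tetanus toxin, a zinc endopeptidase that cleaves synaptobrevin-2 and thereby blocks neurotransmitter release. Both lie on the reverse strand. An internal V5 epitope is recorded in the catalogue but not annotated, and the light-sensing elements of LATeNT are likewise not resolved in the table. The inverted cassette is bracketed by oppositely oriented minimal FRT sites. The short adjacent sequences annotated as β-globin intron fragments may be the second, variant FRT pair of a typical fDIO design, though the record does not say so. In cells expressing Flp, recombination flips the cassette into the sense orientation, allowing transcription from EF-1α. WPRE fragments and SV40 polyadenylation signal fragments follow the cassette to support transcript stability and 3′ end processing.

According to the record, the construct is intended for Flp-restricted delivery of a toxin used for conditional proteolysis and inducible synaptic inhibition in vivo, with mCherry marking the expressing cells.
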