Addgene plasmid #240991: pAAV-EF1a-fDIO-mCherry-LATeNT
Purpose: Flp-dependent expression of LATeNT
Depositing lab: Alice Ting. Depositing organization: Stanford University. Publication: Light-activated tetanus neurotoxin for conditional proteolysis and inducible synaptic inhibition in vivo. Roh H, Kim D, Kim B, Jeon Y, Kim Y, Jacko M, Xu F, Lin C, Won Um J, Ting AY. bioRxiv 2025.01.27.635161; doi: 10.1101/2025.01.27.635161.
Backbone
  Vector backbone: pAAV
  Vector type: Mammalian Expression, AAV
Growth in bacteria
  Bacterial resistance: Ampicillin, 100 μg/mL
  Growth temperature: 37°C
  Growth strain: NEB Stable
  Copy number: High Copy
Gene/Insert
  Gene/Insert name: mCherry-V5-LATeNT
  Species: Synthetic
  Tag / fusion protein: V5 (internal) (N terminal on insert)
  Cloning method: Gibson Cloning
Terms and licenses: Academic/Nonprofit Terms; Industry Terms: Not Available to Industry
Depositor comments: Please visit https://doi.org/10.1101/2025.01.27.635161 for bioRxiv preprint.
How to cite: pAAV-EF1a-fDIO-mCherry-LATeNT was a gift from Alice Ting (Addgene plasmid # 240991 ; http://n2t.net/addgene:240991 ; RRID:Addgene_240991)
